Addgene plasmid #148585: pT7-V5-SBP-C1-Hs4EHP-R103LE149L_AE
Purpose: Mammalian Expression of Hs4EHP-R103LE149L
Depositing lab: Elisa Izaurralde. Depositing organization: Max Planck Institute for Developmental Biology. Publication: GIGYF1/2 proteins use auxiliary sequences to selectively bind to 4EHP and repress target mRNA expression. Peter D, Weber R, Sandmeir F, Wohlbold L, Helms S, Bawankar P, Valkov E, Igreja C, Izaurralde E. Genes Dev. 2017 Jun 1;31(11):1147-1161. doi: 10.1101/gad.299420.117. Epub 2017 Jul 11. PubMed 28698298.
Backbone
  Vector backbone: Unknown
  Vector type: Mammalian Expression
Growth in bacteria
  Bacterial resistance: Kanamycin, 50 μg/mL
  Growth temperature: 37°C
  Growth strain: DH5alpha
  Copy number: High Copy
Gene/Insert
  Gene/Insert name: Hs4EHP-R103LE149L (alt name: eIF4E-2)
  Species: H. sapiens (human)
  Entrez Gene: EIF4E2 (a.k.a. 4E-LP, 4EHP, EIF4EL3, IF4e, h4EHP)
  Cloning method: Unknown
Terms and licenses: Academic/Nonprofit Terms; Industry Terms: Not Available to Industry
Depositor comments: ORF extracted from NCBI:NM_004846 or UniProt.: O60573-1 Plasmids from this collection were made available to the research community and donated after the lab closed. Please note that the sequence provided by the depositing laboratory may be theoretical/predicted or based on Sanger sequencing results. There may be discrepancies between sequencing results obtained by Addgene and the depositor sequence. If an Addgene verified sequence is not available, please contact before placing your order to request that our lab fully sequence the plasmid.
How to cite: pT7-V5-SBP-C1-Hs4EHP-R103LE149L_AE was a gift from Elisa Izaurralde (Addgene plasmid # 148585 ; http://n2t.net/addgene:148585 ; RRID:Addgene_148585)
