[The description below was written by a language model from this plasmid's Addgene catalogue record and pLannotate feature annotations shown in this document.]
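Description:
pT7-V5-SBP-C1-Hs4EHP-R103LE149L_AE is a 4.9 kb mammalian expression plasmid encoding a double point mutant (R103L, E149L) of human 4EHP, the cap-binding protein also called eIF4E-2 (gene EIF4E2). The catalogue lists the backbone as unknown. It is propagated in E. coli through a high-copy ColE1/pUC-type origin and selected with kanamycin. An f1 origin is also present. The resistance cassette is dual-purpose: the Tn5 NeoR/KanR gene sits behind both a bacterial bla promoter and the SV40 enhancer/early promoter and is followed by an HSV TK polyadenylation signal, so it gives kanamycin resistance in bacteria and can confer G418 resistance in mammalian cells.

Expression is driven by the human CMV immediate early enhancer and promoter, with a T7 promoter placed just downstream that could also allow transcription by T7 RNA polymerase. The open reading frame begins with a V5 epitope tag followed by a streptavidin-binding peptide (SBP), both upstream of the EIF4E2 coding sequence, so the protein is N-terminally tagged. It is terminated by an SV40 poly(A) signal. V5 permits antibody detection, while SBP allows capture on streptavidin resin. Short annotated fragments (an HIV-1 LTR piece, SV40 large T antigen, ble and bGH poly(A) segments) are probably vector remnants or annotation artefacts rather than functional elements.

4EHP binds the mRNA cap and represses translation initiation. The associated publication examines how GIGYF1/2 proteins selectively bind 4EHP to repress target mRNAs, so this mutant was presumably used in interaction and pulldown assays in human cells. The record does not state the specific effect of the two substitutions.
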