Features (pLannotate 1.2.2; 17 found; start..end, strand, type, name):
     61..364     +  enhancer       CMV enhancer: human cytomegalovirus immediate early enhancer
    365..568     +  promoter       CMV promoter: human cytomegalovirus (CMV) immediate early promoter
    564..597     +  LTR            5' LTR (truncated) (fragment): truncated 5' long terminal repeat (LTR) from HIV-1
    613..631     +  promoter       T7 promoter: promoter for bacteriophage T7 RNA polymerase
    668..709     +  CDS            V5 tag: epitope tag from simian virus 5
    731..844     +  CDS            SBP: streptavidin-binding peptide selected from a peptide library; binds streptavidin with nanomolar affinity (Keefe et al., 2001)
    857..1591    +  CDS            EIF4E2: IF4E2_HUMAN - Also known as EIF4EL3. Experimental evidence at protein level: Swiss-Prot protein existence level 1. Recognizes and binds the 7-methylguanosine-containing mRNA cap during an early step in the initiation (PubMed:17368478, PubMed:25624349, PubMed:9582349). Acts as a repressor of translation initiation (PubMed:22751931). In contrast to EIF4E, it is unable to bind eIF4G (EIF4G1, EIF4G2 or EIF4G3), suggesting that it acts by competing with EIF4E and block assembly of eIF4F at the cap (By similarity). In P-bodies, component of a complex that promotes miRNA- mediated translational repre
   1617..1701    +  CDS            large T antigen (fragment): large T antigen from SV40 (simian virus 40)
   1724..1845    +  polyA_signal   SV40 poly(A) signal: SV40 polyadenylation signal
   1879..2307    -  rep_origin     f1 ori (sequence partly withheld): f1 bacteriophage origin of replication; arrow indicates direction of (+) strand synthesis
   2334..2438    +  promoter       AmpR promoter: bla
   2440..2797    +  promoter       SV40 promoter: SV40 enhancer and early promoter
   2832..3626    +  CDS            NeoR/KanR: aminoglycoside phosphotransferase from Tn5; aph(3')-II (or nptII); confers resistance to neomycin, kanamycin, and G418 (Geneticin®)
   3647..3799    +  CDS            ble (fragment): BLE_KLEPN - Experimental evidence at protein level: Swiss-Prot protein existence level 1. Binding protein with a strong affinity to the bleomycin family of antibiotics. Binds to CL990; an antimitotic-antibiotic compound. From Klebsiella pneumoniae.
   3858..3905    +  polyA_signal   HSV TK poly(A) signal: herpes simplex virus thymidine kinase polyadenylation signal (Cole and Stacy, 1985)
   3996..4012    -  polyA_signal   bGH poly(A) signal (fragment): bovine growth hormone polyadenylation signal
   4234..4822    +  rep_origin     ori: high-copy-number ColE1/pMB1/pBR322/pUC origin of replication
>Addgene plasmid #148585 | pT7-V5-SBP-C1-Hs4EHP-R103LE149L_AE | depositor full sequence | sequence record 291033 | Full Sequence
TAGTTATTAATAGTAATCAATTACGGGGTCATTAGTTCATAGCCCATATATGGAGTTCCGCGTTACATAA
CTTACGGTAAATGGCCCGCCTGGCTGACCGCCCAACGACCCCCGCCCATTGACGTCAATAATGACGTATG
TTCCCATAGTAACGCCAATAGGGACTTTCCATTGACGTCAATGGGTGGAGTATTTACGGTAAACTGCCCA
CTTGGCAGTACATCAAGTGTATCATATGCCAAGTACGCCCCCTATTGACGTCAATGACGGTAAATGGCCC
GCCTGGCATTATGCCCAGTACATGACCTTATGGGACTTTCCTACTTGGCAGTACATCTACGTATTAGTCA
TCGCTATTACCATGGTGATGCGGTTTTGGCAGTACATCAATGGGCGTGGATAGCGGTTTGACTCACGGGG
ATTTCCAAGTCTCCACCCCATTGACGTCAATGGGAGTTTGTTTTGGCACCAAAATCAACGGGACTTTCCA
AAATGTCGTAACAACTCCGCCCCATTGACGCAAATGGGCGGTAGGCGTGTACGGTGGGAGGTCTATATAA
GCAGAGCTCTCTGGCTAACTAGAGAACCCACTGCTTACTGGCTTATCGAAATTAATACGACTCACTATAG
GGAGACCCAAGCTCTAGCGCTACCGGTCGCCACCATGGGTAAGCCTATCCCTAACCCTCTCCTCGGTCTC
GATTCTACGCCCGGAAGCGGTAGCGGTACGATGGACGAGAAGACCACCGGCTGGGGGGGCGGCCACGTGG
TGGAGGGCCTGGCCGGCGAGCTGGAGCAGCTGCGGGCCAGGCTGGAGCACCACCCTCAGGGCCAGCGGGA
GCCCAGATCTCGAGCTATGAACAACAAGTTCGACGCTTTGAAAGATGATGACAGTGGGGACCATGATCAG
AATGAAGAAAACAGCACACAGAAAGATGGTGAGAAGGAAAAAACGGAACGAGACAAGAATCAGAGCAGTA
GCAAGAGAAAGGCTGTTGTCCCTGGACCGGCAGAGCATCCCCTGCAGTACAACTACACTTTTTGGTACTC
CAGGAGAACCCCCGGCCGTCCCACGAGCTCACAGAGCTATGAACAGAATATCAAACAGATTGGCACCTTT
GCCTCTGTGGAGCAGTTCTGGAGGTTTTATAGCCACATGGTACTGCCTGGGGACCTGACAGGCCACAGTG
ACTTCCATCTCTTCAAAGAAGGAATTAAACCCATGTGGGAGGATGATGCAAATAAAAATGGTGGCAAGTG
GATTATTCGGCTGCGGAAGGGCTTGGCCTCCCGTTGCTGGCTGAATCTCATTTTGGCCATGCTGGGGGAA
CAGTTCATGGTTGGGGAGGAGATCTGTGGGGCTGTGGTGTCTGTCCGCTTTCAGGAAGACATTATTTCAA
TATGGAATAAGACTGCCAGTGACCAAGCAACCACAGCCCGAATCCGGGACACACTTCGGCGAGTGCTTAA
CCTACCTCCCAACACCATTATGGAATACAAAACTCACACCGACAGCATCAAAATGCCAGGCAGGCTGGGC
CCCCAAAGGCTCCTTTTTCAAAACCTCTGGAAGCCGCGGTTGAATGTGCCATGAGGATCCACCGGATCTA
GATAACTGATCATAATCAGCCATACCACATTTGTAGAGGTTTTACTTGCTTTAAAAAACCTCCCACACCT
CCCCCTGAACCTGAAACATAAAATGAATGCAATTGTTGTTGTTAACTTGTTTATTGCAGCTTATAATGGT
TACAAATAAAGCAATAGCATCACAAATTTCACAAATAAAGCATTTTTTTCACTGCATTCTAGTTGTGGTT
TGTCCAAACTCATCAATGTATCTTAACGCGTAAATTGTAAGCGTTAATATTTTGTTAAAATTCGCGTTAA
ATTTTTGTTAAATCAGCTCATTTTTTAACCAATAGGCCGAAATCGGCAAAATCCCTTATAAATCAAAAGA
ATAGACCGAGATAGGGT
[37 nt withheld, positions 1978-2014]
AAAGAACGTGGACTCCAACGTCAAAGG
[49 nt withheld, positions 2042-2090]
T
[91 nt withheld, positions 2092-2182]
G
[124 nt withheld, positions 2184-2307]
CAGGTGGCACTTTTCGGGGAAATGTGCGCGGAACCCCTATTTGTTTATTTTTCTAAATACATTCAAATAT
GTATCCGCTCATGAGACAATAACCCTGATAAATGCTTCAATAATATTGAAAAAGGAAGAGTCCTGAGGCG
GAAAGAACCAGCTGTGGAATGTGTGTCAGTTAGGGTGTGGAAAGTCCCCAGGCTCCCCAGCAGGCAGAAG
TATGCAAAGCATGCATCTCAATTAGTCAGCAACCAGGTGTGGAAAGTCCCCAGGCTCCCCAGCAGGCAGA
AGTATGCAAAGCATGCATCTCAATTAGTCAGCAACCATAGTCCCGCCCCTAACTCCGCCCATCCCGCCCC
TAACTCCGCCCAGTTCCGCCCATTCTCCGCCCCATGGCTGACTAATTTTTTTTATTTATGCAGAGGCCGA
GGCCGCCTCGGCCTCTGAGCTATTCCAGAAGTAGTGAGGAGGCTTTTTTGGAGGCCTAGGCTTTTGCAAA
GATCGATCAAGAGACAGGATGAGGATCGTTTCGCATGATTGAACAAGATGGATTGCACGCAGGTTCTCCG
GCCGCTTGGGTGGAGAGGCTATTCGGCTATGACTGGGCACAACAGACAATCGGCTGCTCTGATGCCGCCG
TGTTCCGGCTGTCAGCGCAGGGGCGCCCGGTTCTTTTTGTCAAGACCGACCTGTCCGGTGCCCTGAATGA
ACTGCAAGACGAGGCAGCGCGGCTATCGTGGCTGGCCACGACGGGCGTTCCTTGCGCAGCTGTGCTCGAC
GTTGTCACTGAAGCGGGAAGGGACTGGCTGCTATTGGGCGAAGTGCCGGGGCAGGATCTCCTGTCATCTC
ACCTTGCTCCTGCCGAGAAAGTATCCATCATGGCTGATGCAATGCGGCGGCTGCATACGCTTGATCCGGC
TACCTGCCCATTCGACCACCAAGCGAAACATCGCATCGAGCGAGCACGTACTCGGATGGAAGCCGGTCTT
GTCGATCAGGATGATCTGGACGAAGAGCATCAGGGGCTCGCGCCAGCCGAACTGTTCGCCAGGCTCAAGG
CGAGCATGCCCGACGGCGAGGATCTCGTCGTGACCCATGGCGATGCCTGCTTGCCGAATATCATGGTGGA
AAATGGCCGCTTTTCTGGATTCATCGACTGTGGCCGGCTGGGTGTGGCGGACCGCTATCAGGACATAGCG
TTGGCTACCCGTGATATTGCTGAAGAGCTTGGCGGCGAATGGGCTGACCGCTTCCTCGTGCTTTACGGTA
TCGCCGCTCCCGATTCGCAGCGCATCGCCTTCTATCGCCTTCTTGACGAGTTCTTCTGAGCGGGACTCTG
GGGTTCGAAATGACCGACCAAGCGACGCCCAACCTGCCATCACGAGATTTCGATTCCACCGCCGCCTTCT
ATGAAAGGTTGGGCTTCGGAATCGTTTTCCGGGACGCCGGCTGGATGATCCTCCAGCGCGGGGATCTCAT
GCTGGAGTTCTTCGCCCACCCTAGGGGGAGGCTAACTGAAACACGGAAGGAGACAATACCGGAAGGAACC
CGCGCTATGACGGCAATAAAAAGACAGAATAAAACGCACGGTGTTGGGTCGTTTGTTCATAAACGCGGGG
TTCGGTCCCAGGGCTGGCACTCTGTCGATACCCCACCGAGACCCCATTGGGGCCAATACGCCCGCGTTTC
TTCCTTTTCCCCACCCCACCCCCCAAGTTCGGGTGAAGGCCCAGGGCTCGCAGCCAACGTCGGGGCGGCA
GGCCCTGCCATAGCCTCAGGTTACTCATATATACTTTAGATTGATTTAAAACTTCATTTTTAATTTAAAA
GGATCTAGGTGAAGATCCTTTTTGATAATCTCATGACCAAAATCCCTTAACGTGAGTTTTCGTTCCACTG
AGCGTCAGACCCCGTAGAAAAGATCAAAGGATCTTCTTGAGATCCTTTTTTTCTGCGCGTAATCTGCTGC
TTGCAAACAAAAAAACCACCGCTACCAGCGGTGGTTTGTTTGCCGGATCAAGAGCTACCAACTCTTTTTC
CGAAGGTAACTGGCTTCAGCAGAGCGCAGATACCAAATACTGTCCTTCTAGTGTAGCCGTAGTTAGGCCA
CCACTTCAAGAACTCTGTAGCACCGCCTACATACCTCGCTCTGCTAATCCTGTTACCAGTGGCTGCTGCC
AGTGGCGATAAGTCGTGTCTTACCGGGTTGGACTCAAGACGATAGTTACCGGATAAGGCGCAGCGGTCGG
GCTGAACGGGGGGTTCGTGCACACAGCCCAGCTTGGAGCGAACGACCTACACCGAACTGAGATACCTACA
GCGTGAGCTATGAGAAAGCGCCACGCTTCCCGAAGGGAGAAAGGCGGACAGGTATCCGGTAAGCGGCAGG
GTCGGAACAGGAGAGCGCACGAGGGAGCTTCCAGGGGGAAACGCCTGGTATCTTTATAGTCCTGTCGGGT
TTCGCCACCTCTGACTTGAGCGTCGATTTTTGTGATGCTCGTCAGGGGGGCGGAGCCTATGGAAAAACGC
CAGCAACGCGGCCTTTTTACGGTTCCTGGCCTTTTGCTGGCCTTTTGCTCACATGTTCTTTCCTGCGTTA
TCCCCTGATTCTGTGGATAACCGTATTACCGCCATGCAT
